>Addgene plasmid #171614 | pCMV-AsCas12f1 | addgene full sequence | sequence record 341510 | Addgene NGS Result
AGATATACGCGTTGACATTGATTATTGACTAGTTATTAATAGTAATCAATTACGGGGTCATTAGTTCATA
GCCCATATATGGAGTTCCGCGTTACATAACTTACGGTAAATGGCCCGCCTGGCTGACCGCCCAACGACCC
CCGCCCATTGACGTCAATAATGACGTATGTTCCCATAGTAACGCCAATAGGGACTTTCCATTGACGTCAA
TGGGTGGAGTATTTACGGTAAACTGCCCACTTGGCAGTACATCAAGTGTATCATATGCCAAGTACGCCCC
CTATTGACGTCAATGACGGTAAATGGCCCGCCTGGCATTATGCCCAGTACATGACCTTATGGGACTTTCC
TACTTGGCAGTACATCTACGTATTAGTCATCGCTATTACCATGGTGATGCGGTTTTGGCAGTACATCAAT
GGGCGTGGATAGCGGTTTGACTCACGGGGATTTCCAAGTCTCCACCCCATTGACGTCAATGGGAGTTTGT
TTTGGCACCAAAATCAACGGGACTTTCCAAAATGTCGTAACAACTCCGCCCCATTGACGCAAATGGGCGG
TAGGCGTGTACGGTGGGAGGTCTATATAAGCAGAGCTGGTTTAGTGAACCGTCAGATCCGCTAGAGATCC
GCGGCCGCTAATACGACTCACTATAGGGAGAGCCGCCACCATGGCCCCCAAGAAGAAGAGGAAAGTCATG
ATCAAGGTGTACAGATACGAGATCGTGAAGCCTCTGGACCTGGACTGGAAGGAGTTCGGCACCATCCTGA
GACAGCTGCAGCAGGAAACCAGATTCGCCCTGAATAAGGCCACACAGCTGGCCTGGGAGTGGATGGGCTT
CAGCAGCGACTACAAGGATAACCACGGCGAGTACCCCAAGAGCAAGGACATCCTGGGCTACACCAACGTG
CACGGCTACGCCTACCACACCATCAAGACAAAGGCCTACAGACTGAACTCTGGAAATCTGAGCCAGACCA
TCAAGAGAGCCACAGACAGGTTCAAGGCCTACCAGAAGGAGATCCTGCGCGGCGACATGTCTATCCCCAG
CTACAAGAGGGACATCCCCCTGGACCTGATCAAGGAGAACATCTCCGTGAACAGGATGAATCACGGCGAC
TACATCGCCAGCCTGTCTCTGCTGAGCAACCCCGCCAAGCAGGAGATGAACGTGAAGAGAAAGATCTCCG
TGATCATCATCGTGAGGGGCGCCGGCAAGACCATCATGGACAGAATCCTGTCCGGCGAGTACCAGGTGAG
CGCCAGCCAGATTATCCACGACGACCGGAAGAACAAGTGGTACCTGAACATCAGCTACGACTTCGAGCCA
CAGACCAGAGTGCTGGACCTGAACAAGATCATGGGCATTGACCTGGGCGTGGCCGTGGCCGTGTACATGG
CCTTCCAGCACACCCCCGCCAGGTACAAGCTGGAGGGCGGCGAGATTGAGAACTTCAGGAGGCAGGTGGA
GAGCCGGCGCATCTCCATGCTGAGACAGGGCAAGTACGCCGGCGGCGCCAGGGGCGGCCACGGCAGAGAC
AAGAGAATCAAGCCCATTGAGCAGCTGAGGGATAAGATCGCCAATTTCAGAGACACCACCAATCACCGGT
ACAGCAGATACATCGTGGACATGGCCATCAAGGAGGGCTGCGGCACAATCCAGATGGAGGATCTGACAAA
CATCAGAGACATCGGCAGCAGATTCCTGCAGAACTGGACCTACTACGACCTGCAGCAGAAGATCATCTAC
AAGGCCGAGGAGGCCGGCATCAAAGTGATCAAGATCGACCCCCAGTACACCAGCCAGAGATGCTCCGAGT
GCGGCAACATCGACTCCGGCAACAGAATCGGCCAGGCCATCTTTAAGTGCCGGGCCTGCGGCTACGAGGC
CAACGCCGACTACAACGCCGCCCGGAATATCGCCATCCCCAACATCGACAAGATCATCGCCGAGAGCATT
AAGTCTGGTGGTTCTCCCAAGAAGAAGAGGAAAGTCTAACCGGTCATCATCACCATCACCATTGAGTTTA
AACCCGCTGATCAGCCTCGACTGTGCCTTCTAGTTGCCAGCCATCTGTTGTTTGCCCCTCCCCCGTGCCT
TCCTTGACCCTGGAAGGTGCCACTCCCACTGTCCTTTCCTAATAAAATGAGGAAATTGCATCGCATTGTC
TGAGTAGGTGTCATTCTATTCTGGGGGGTGGGGTGGGGCAGGACAGCAAGGGGGAGGATTGGGAAGACAA
TAGCAGGCATGCTGGGGATGCGGTGGGCTCTATGGCTTCTGAGGCGGAAAGAACCAGCTGGGGCTCGATA
CCGTCGACCTCTAGCTAGAGCTTGGCGTAATCATGGTCATAGCTGTTTCCTGCAGGTGGCACTTTTCGGG
GAAATGTGCGCGGAACCCCTATTTGTTTATTTTTCTAAATACATTCAAATATGTATCCGCTCATGAGACA
ATAACCCTGATAAATGCTTCAATAATATTGAAAAAGGAAGAGTATGAGTATTCAACATTTCCGTGTCGCC
CTTATTCCCTTTTTTGCGGCATTTTGCCTTCCTGTTTTTGCTCACCCAGAAACGCTGGTGAAAGTAAAAG
ATGCTGAAGATCAGTTGGGTGCACGAGTGGGTTACATCGAACTGGATCTCAACAGCGGTAAGATCCTTGA
GAGTTTTCGCCCCGAAGAACGTTTTCCAATGATGAGCACTTTTAAAGTTCTGCTATGTGGCGCGGTATTA
TCCCGTATTGACGCCGGGCAAGAGCAACTCGGTCGCCGCATACACTATTCTCAGAATGACTTGGTTGAGT
ACTCACCAGTCACAGAAAAGCATCTTACGGATGGCATGACAGTAAGAGAATTATGCAGTGCTGCCATAAC
CATGAGTGATAACACTGCGGCCAACTTACTTCTGACAACGATCGGAGGACCGAAGGAGCTAACCGCTTTT
TTGCACAACATGGGGGATCATGTAACTCGCCTTGATCGTTGGGAACCGGAGCTGAATGAAGCCATACCAA
ACGACGAGCGTGACACCACGATGCCTGTAGCAATGGCAACAACGTTGCGCAAACTATTAACTGGCGAACT
ACTTACTCTAGCTTCCCGGCAACAATTAATAGACTGGATGGAGGCGGATAAAGTTGCAGGACCACTTCTG
CGCTCGGCCCTTCCGGCTGGCTGGTTTATTGCTGATAAATCTGGAGCCGGTGAGCGTGGGTCCCGCGGTA
TCATTGCAGCACTGGGGCCAGATGGTAAGCCCTCCCGTATCGTAGTTATCTACACGACGGGGAGTCAGGC
AACTATGGATGAACGAAATAGACAGATCGCTGAGATAGGTGCCTCACTGATTAAGCATTGGTAACTGTCA
GACCAAGTTTACTCATATATACTTTAGATTGATTTAAAACTTCATTTTTAATTTAAAAGGATCTAGGTGA
AGATCCTTTTTGATAATCTCATGACCAAAATCCCTTAACGTGAGTTTTCGTTCCACTGAGCGTCAGACCC
CGTAGAAAAGATCAAAGGATCTTCTTGAGATCCTTTTTTTCTGCGCGTAATCTGCTGCTTGCAAACAAAA
AAACCACCGCTACCAGCGGTGGTTTGTTTGCCGGATCAAGAGCTACCAACTCTTTTTCCGAAGGTAACTG
GCTTCAGCAGAGCGCAGATACCAAATACTGTTCTTCTAGTGTAGCCGTAGTTAGGCCACCACTTCAAGAA
CTCTGTAGCACCGCCTACATACCTCGCTCTGCTAATCCTGTTACCAGTGGCTGCTGCCAGTGGCGATAAG
TCGTGTCTTACCGGGTTGGACTCAAGACGATAGTTACCGGATAAGGCGCAGCGGTCGGGCTGAACGGGGG
GTTCGTGCACACAGCCCAGCTTGGAGCGAACGACCTACACCGAACTGAGATACCTACAGCGTGAGCTATG
AGAAAGCGCCACGCTTCCCGAAGGGAGAAAGGCGGACAGGTATCCGGTAAGCGGCAGGGTCGGAACAGGA
GAGCGCACGAGGGAGCTTCCAGGGGGAAACGCCTGGTATCTTTATAGTCCTGTCGGGTTTCGCCACCTCT
GACTTGAGCGTCGATTTTTGTGATGCTCGTCAGGGGGGCGGAGCCTATGGAAAAACGCCAGCAACGCGGC
CTTTTTACGGTTCCTGGCCTTTTGCTGGCCTTTTGCTCACATGTTCTTTCCTGCGTTATCCCCTGATTCT
GTGGATAACCGTATTACCGCCTTTGAGTGAGCTGATACCGCTCGCCGCAGCCGAACGACCGAGCGCAGCG
AGTCAGTGAGCGAGGAAGCGGAAGAGCGCTGCCGGCACCTGTCCTACGAGTTGCATGATAAAGAAGACAG
TCATAAGTGCGGCGACGATAGTCATGCCCCGCGCCCACCGGAAGGAGCTGACTGGGTTGAAGGCTCTCAA
GGGCATCGGTCGACGGATCCTTATCGATTTTACCACATTTGTAGAGGTTTTACTTGCTTTAAAAAACCTC
CCACACCTCCCCCTGAACCTGAAACATAAAATGAATGCAATTGTTGTTGTTAACTTGTTTATTGCAGCTT
ATAATGGTTACAAATAAAGCAATAGCATCACAAATTTCACAAATAAAGCATTTTTTTCACTGCATTCTAG
TTGTGGTTTGTCCAAACTCATCAATGTATCTTATCATGTCTGCTCGAAGCGGCCGGCCGCCCCGACTCTA
GAAAGTGGCTAAGATCTACAGCTGCCTTGTAAGTCATTGGTCTTAAAGGTACCGATGCATGGGGTCGTGC
GCTCCTTTCGGTCGGGCGCTGCGGGTCGTGGGGCGGGCGTCAGGCACCGGGCTTGCGGGTCATGCACCAG
GTGCGCGGTCCTTCGGGCACCTCGACGTCGGCGGTGACGGTGAAGCCGAGCCGCTCGTAGAAGGGGAGGT
TGCGGGGCGCGGAGGTTTCCAGGAAGGCGGGCACCCCGGCGCGCTCGGCCGCCTCCACTCCGGGGAGCAC
GACGGCGCTGCCCAGACCCTTGCCCTGGTGGTCGGGCGAGACGCCGACGGTGGCCAGGAACCACGCGGGC
TCCTTGGGCCGGTGCGGCGCCAGGAGGCCTTCCATCTGTTGCTGCGCGGCCAGCCGGGAACCGCTCAACT
CGGCCATGCGCGGGCCGATCTCGGCGAACACCGCCCCCGCTTCGACGCTCTCCGGCGTGGTCCAGACCGC
CACCGCGGCGCCGTCGTCCGCGACCCACACCTTGCCGATGTCGAGCCCGACGCGCGTGAGGAAGAGTTCT
TGCAGCTCGGTGACCCGCTCGATGTGGCGGTCCGGATCGACGGTGTGGCGCGTGGCGGGGTAGTCGGCGA
ACGCGGCGGCGAGGGTGCGTACGGCCCTGGGGACGTCGTCGCGGGTGGCGAGGCGCACCGTGGGCTTGTA
CTCGGTCATGGTAAGCTCCGGTGGATCCCCCTGGGGAGAGAGGTCGGTGATTCGGTCAACGAGGGAGCCG
ACTGCCGACGTGCGCTCCGGAGGCTTGCAGAATGCGGAACACCGCGCGGGCAGGAACAGGGCCCACACTA
CCGCCCCACACCCCGCCTCCCGCACCGCCCCTTCCCGGCCGCTGCTCTCGGCGCGCCCTGCTGAGCAGCC
GCTATTGGCCACAGCCCATCGCGGTCGGCGCGCTGCCATTGCTCCCTGGCGCTGTCCGTCTGCGAGGGTA
CTAGTGAGACGTGCGGCTTCCGTTTGTCACGTCCGGCACGCCGCGAACCGCAAGGAACCTTCCCGACTTA
GGGGCGGAGCAGGAAGCGTCGCCGGGGGGCCCACAAGGGTAGCGGCGAAGATCCGGGTGACGCTGCGAAC
GGACGTGAAGAATGTGCGAGTCCCAGGGTCGGCGCCGCTGCGTTTCCCGGAACCACGCCCAGAGCAGCCG
CGTCCCTGCGCAAACCCAGGGCTGCCTTGGAAAAGGCGCAACCCCAACCCCCTCGAGCCGCGGCCAAAGT
GGATCTCTGCTGTCCCTGTAATAAACCCGAAAATTTTGAATTTTTGTAATTTGTTTTTGTAATTCTTTAG
TTTGTATGTCTGTTGCTATTATGTCTACTATTCTTTCCCCTGCACTGTACCCCCCAATCCCCCCTTTTCT
TTTAAAATTGTGGATGAATACTGCCATTTGTCTCGAGGTCGAGAATTCAAAAAAAGGAGACCGACCCTCT
CTCGGGTCTCGGTTCACACTCCACAAGCTAGCTCGCAAACCCTTGTTTATGAGCTATATGTGAAGCGTCC
GTGCGGTCTTTGTGCACGGAGTTTCAGCCTTTTGGCTACCTTACCGAGCGTTACCAAACCACTTAACAGT
TTTATTGGCACTTCTCGGCTTATCGTCGCTGAACCGACGAATCGGTGTTTCGTCCTTTCCACAAGATATA
TAAAGCCAAGAAATCGAAATACTTTCAAGTTACGGTAAGCATATGATAGTCCATTTTAAAACATAATTTT
AAAACTGCAAACTACCCAAGAAATTATTACTTTCTACGTCACGTATTTTGTACTAATATCTTTGTGTTTA
CAGTCAAATTAATTCCAATTATCTCTCTAACAGCCTTGTATCGTATATGCAAATATGAAGGAATCATGGG
AAATAGGCCCTCGGTGAAGGGGGCGGCCGCTCGAGGCTAGTCTCGTGATCGATACCGTCGAGATCCGTTC
ACTAATCGGTACCTATCGATAGAGAAATGTTCTGGCACCTGCACTTGCACTGGGGACAGCCTATTTTGCT
AGTTTGTTTTGTTTCGTTTTGTTTTGATGGAGAGCGTATGTTAGTACTATCGATTCTTGACCGACAATTG
CATGAAGAATCTGCTTAGGGTTAGGCGTTTTGCGCTGCTTCGCGATGTACGGGCC
Features (pLannotate 1.2.2; 19 found; start..end, strand, type, name):
     14..393     +  enhancer       CMV enhancer: human cytomegalovirus immediate early enhancer
    394..597     +  promoter       CMV promoter: human cytomegalovirus (CMV) immediate early promoter
    639..657     +  promoter       T7 promoter: promoter for bacteriophage T7 RNA polymerase
   2051..2275    +  polyA_signal   bGH poly(A) signal: bovine growth hormone polyadenylation signal
   2279..2300    +  promoter       SV40 promoter (fragment): SV40 enhancer and early promoter
   2305..2321    +  misc_feature   MCS (fragment): pBluescript multiple cloning site
   2389..2493    +  promoter       AmpR promoter: bla
   2494..3354    +  CDS            AmpR: β-lactamase; bla; confers resistance to ampicillin, carbenicillin, and related antibiotics
   3525..4113    +  rep_origin     ori: high-copy-number ColE1/pMB1/pBR322/pUC origin of replication
   4293..4425    -  CDS            TcR (fragment): tetracycline efflux protein; tet; confers resistance to tetracycline
   4441..4509    +  CDS            large T antigen (fragment): large T antigen from SV40 (simian virus 40)
   4532..4653    +  polyA_signal   SV40 poly(A) signal: SV40 polyadenylation signal
   4689..4757    -  CDS            nef (fragment): NEF_HV1Z2 - Experimental evidence at protein level: Swiss-Prot protein existence level 1. Extracellular Nef protein targets CD4(+) T-lymphocytes for apoptosis by interacting with CXCR4 surface receptors. From Human immunodeficiency virus type 1 group M subtype D (isolate Z2/CDC-Z34) (HIV-1).
   4800..5399    -  CDS            PuroR (fragment): puromycin N-acetyltransferase; pac from Streptomyces; confers resistance to puromycin
   5421..5931    -  promoter       hPGK promoter: human phosphoglycerate kinase 1 promoter
   5980..6097    -  misc_feature   cPPT/CTS: central polypurine tract and central termination sequence of HIV-1
   6352..6592    -  promoter       U6 promoter: RNA polymerase III promoter for human U6 snRNA
   6642..6658    -  CDS            Rev (fragment): human immunodeficiency virus 1 (HIV-1) Rev protein; rev; enhances nuclear export of unspliced and incompletely spliced viral mRNAs
   6671..6762    -  misc_feature   pause site: RNA polymerase II transcriptional pause signal from the human α2 globin gene
