[The description below was written by a language model from this plasmid's Addgene catalogue record and pLannotate feature annotations shown in this document.]
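Description:
pCMV-AsCas12f1 is a 6,845-nt mammalian expression plasmid for genome editing in human cells with AsCas12f1 (also listed as Cas12U3), a miniature CRISPR-Cas12f nuclease. It combines nuclease, guide RNA and a drug-selection marker on one plasmid. The backbone is recorded simply as ColE1. The plasmid is propagated at high copy in E. coli through the ColE1/pUC-type origin and is selected with ampicillin via the β-lactamase gene and its own promoter.

The feature table shows a CMV enhancer and immediate-early promoter followed by a T7 promoter and, about 1.4 kb downstream, a bGH polyadenylation signal. The interval between them is unannotated, but it is the likely position of the AsCas12f1 coding sequence named in the catalogue entry. The annotation does not report any nuclear localisation signals or epitope tags. On the opposite strand, a human U6 RNA polymerase III promoter presumably drives the catalogued sgRNA_v1 scaffold. The scaffold itself and any spacer-cloning site are not annotated. Also on that strand, an hPGK promoter drives puromycin N-acetyltransferase, which allows enrichment of transfected mammalian cells with puromycin.

Several short hits appear to be remnants of the source vectors joined by Gibson assembly: a cPPT/CTS element, Rev, nef, large T antigen, TcR, SV40 promoter and MCS fragments, and an α2-globin transcriptional pause site. No LTRs or packaging signal are annotated, so the record supports delivery by transfection rather than as a lentiviral vector. A typical use would be to insert a target-specific spacer and transfect human cells to induce programmed editing with this compact nuclease.
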