Addgene plasmid #171614: pCMV-AsCas12f1
Purpose: AsCas12f1-based Human cell genome editing
Depositing lab: Quanjiang Ji. Depositing organization: ShanghaiTech University. Publication: Programmed genome editing by a miniature CRISPR-Cas12f nuclease. Wu Z, Zhang Y, Yu H, Pan D, Wang Y, Wang Y, Li F, Liu C, Nan H, Chen W, Ji Q. Nat Chem Biol. 2021 Sep 2. pii: 10.1038/s41589-021-00868-6. doi: 10.1038/s41589-021-00868-6. PubMed 34475565.
Backbone
  Vector backbone: ColE1
  Vector type: Mammalian Expression
  Selectable markers: Puromycin
Growth in bacteria
  Bacterial resistance: Ampicillin, 100 μg/mL
  Growth temperature: 37°C
  Growth strain: DH5alpha
  Copy number: High Copy
Gene/Insert
  Gene/Insert name: AsCas12f1 and sgRNA_v1 (alt name: Cas12U3)
  Species: Other
  Cloning method: Gibson Cloning
Terms and licenses: Academic/Nonprofit Terms; Industry Terms: Not Available to Industry
How to cite: pCMV-AsCas12f1 was a gift from Quanjiang Ji (Addgene plasmid # 171614 ; http://n2t.net/addgene:171614 ; RRID:Addgene_171614)
